Addgene plasmid #79507: pENTR221-SMAD3
Purpose: MultiSite Gateway entry clones, second fragment (attL5, attL2) Human SMAD3 CDS
Depositing lab: Peter Jon Nelson. Depositing organization: Klinikum der Ludwig Maximilians-Universitaet Muenchen. Publication: A vector platform for the rapid and efficient engineering of stable complex transgenes. Jackel C, Nogueira MS, Ehni N, Kraus C, Ranke J, Dohmann M, Noessner E, Nelson PJ. Sci Rep. 2016 Oct 3;6:34365. doi: 10.1038/srep34365. PubMed 27694838.
Backbone
  Vector backbone: pDONR221-P5P2
  Backbone manufacturer: Thermo Scientific
  Backbone size w/o insert (bp): 4774
  Total vector size (bp): 4008
  Modifications to backbone: Gateway cloned SMAD3 Insert
  Vector type: Multisite Gateway Entry Clone
Growth in bacteria
  Bacterial resistance: Kanamycin, 50 μg/mL
  Growth temperature: 37°C
  Growth strain: DH5alpha
  Copy number: High Copy
Gene/Insert
  Gene/Insert name: SMAD3
  Species: H. sapiens (human)
  Insert size (bp): 1320
  Entrez Gene: SMAD3 (a.k.a. HSPC193, HsT17436, JV15-2, LDS1C, LDS3, MADH3, hMAD-3, hSMAD3, mad3)
  Promoter: no Promoter
  Tag / fusion protein: FLAG (N terminal on insert)
  Cloning method: Gateway Cloning
  Sequencing primers: 5′ M13-FP; 3′ M13-RP
Terms and licenses: Academic/Nonprofit Terms; Industry Terms: Not Available to Industry
Depositor comments: Multisite Gateway Entry Clone for human SMAD3 CDS. Second Fragment for 2 Fragment MultiSite Gateway LR reaction.
How to cite: pENTR221-SMAD3 was a gift from Peter Jon Nelson (Addgene plasmid # 79507 ; http://n2t.net/addgene:79507 ; RRID:Addgene_79507)
