[The description below was written by a language model from this plasmid's Addgene catalogue record and pLannotate feature annotations shown in this document.]
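Description:
pENTR221-SMAD3 is a MultiSite Gateway entry clone made by recombining a human SMAD3 coding sequence into the pDONR221-P5P2 donor backbone, giving a plasmid of about 4.0 kb. It is maintained in E. coli as a high-copy plasmid through a ColE1/pUC-type origin and selected with kanamycin via the KanR aminoglycoside phosphotransferase gene. As is usual for pDONR-derived vectors, rrnB T1 and T2 transcription terminators lie upstream of the recombination cassette to insulate the insert from read-through transcription. M13 primer sites and a T7 promoter flank the cassette and serve mainly for sequence verification.

The payload sits between attL5 and attL2 recombination sites. It consists of the SMAD3 open reading frame preceded by an N-terminal FLAG epitope; the annotation detects a short match to part of a 3xFLAG tag just upstream of the coding sequence, consistent with a single FLAG unit. SMAD3 is a receptor-regulated SMAD that transduces TGF-beta and activin receptor signals and, in complex with SMAD4, regulates target gene transcription. The record lists no promoter for the insert. The brief hits to a tight TRE promoter before the tag and to an hGH polyadenylation signal after the stop region are only small fragments and should not be taken as functional elements.

The attL5/attL2 configuration makes this clone the second fragment in a two-fragment MultiSite Gateway LR reaction. There it is combined with an attL1/attR5 first-fragment entry clone, typically carrying a promoter, and a destination vector to assemble an expression construct. It belongs to a vector platform intended for rapid modular assembly of stable, complex transgenes.
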