Features (pLannotate 1.2.2; 13 found; start..end, strand, type, name):
    121..213     +  CDS            lacI (fragment): lac repressor; lacI; The lac repressor binds to the lac operator to inhibit transcription in E. coli. This inhibition can be relieved by adding lactose or isopropyl-β-D-thiogalactopyranoside (IPTG).
    268..295     -  terminator     rrnB T2 terminator: transcription terminator T2 from the E. coli rrnB gene
    427..470     +  terminator     rrnB T1 terminator: Escherichia coli rrnB; transcription terminator T1 from the E. coli rrnB gene
    517..553     -  CDS            lacZα (fragment): LacZα fragment of β-galactosidase; lacZ fragment
    570..665     +  protein_bind   attL5: mutant version of attL; recombination site for the Gateway® LR reaction LR Clonase™
    668..693     +  promoter       tight TRE promoter (fragment): Tet-responsive promoter PTight, consisting of seven tet operator sequences followed by the minimal CMV promoter
    707..727     +  CDS            3xFLAG (fragment): three tandem FLAG® epitope tags
    750..2024    +  CDS            SMAD3: SMAD3_HUMAN - Also known as MADH3. Experimental evidence at protein level: Swiss-Prot protein existence level 1. Receptor-regulated SMAD (R-SMAD) that is an intracellular signal transducer and transcriptional modulator activated by TGF-beta (transforming growth factor) and activin type 1 receptor kinases. Binds the TRE element in the promoter region of many genes that are regulated by TGF-beta and, on formation of the SMAD3/SMAD4 complex, activates transcription. Also can form a SMAD3/SMAD4/JUN/FOS complex at the AP- 1/SMAD site to regulate TGF-beta-mediated transcription. Has an inhibitory ef
   2056..2118    +  polyA_signal   hGH poly(A) signal (fragment): human growth hormone polyadenylation signal
   2120..2219    -  protein_bind   attL2: mutant version of attL; recombination site for the Gateway® LR reaction LR Clonase™
   2250..2268    -  promoter       T7 promoter: promoter for bacteriophage T7 RNA polymerase
   2402..3211    +  CDS            KanR: aminoglycoside phosphotransferase; aph(3')-Ia; confers resistance to kanamycin in bacteria or G418 (Geneticin®) in eukaryotes
   3358..3946    +  rep_origin     ori: high-copy-number ColE1/pMB1/pBR322/pUC origin of replication
>Addgene plasmid #79507 | pENTR221-SMAD3 | addgene full sequence | sequence record 178163 | Addgene NGS Result
CTTTCCTGCGTTATCCCCTGATTCTGTGGATAACCGTATTACCGCCTTTGAGTGAGCTGATACCGCTCGC
CGCAGCCGAACGACCGAGCGCAGCGAGTCAGTGAGCGAGGAAGCGGAAGAGCGCCCAATACGCAAACCGC
CTCTCCCCGCGCGTTGGCCGATTCATTAATGCAGCTGGCACGACAGGTTTCCCGACTGGAAAGCGGGCAG
TGAGCGCAACGCAATTAATACGCGTACCGCTAGCCAGGAAGAGTTTGTAGAAACGCAAAAAGGCCATCCG
TCAGGATGGCCTTCTGCTTAGTTTGATGCCTGGCAGTTTATGGCGGGCGTCCTGCCCGCCACCCTCCGGG
CCGTTGCTTCACAACGTTCAAATCCGCTCCCGGCGGATTTGTCCTACTCAGGAGAGCGTTCACCGACAAA
CAACAGATAAAACGAAAGGCCCAGTCTTCCGACTGAGCCTTTCGTTTTATTTGATGCCTGGCAGTTCCCT
ACTCTCGCGTTAACGCTAGCATGGATGTTTTCCCAGTCACGACGTTGTAAAACGACGGCCAGTCTTAAGC
TCGGGCCCCAAATAATGATTTTATTTTGACTGATAGTGACCTGTTCGTTGCAACAAATTGATGAGCAATG
CTTTTTTATAATGCCAACTTTGTATACAAAAGTTGTACAGAGCTCGTTTAGTGAACCGTCAGAATTGATC
TACCATGGACTACAAAGACGATGACGACAAGCTTGCGGCCGCGAATTCCATGTCGTCCATCTTGCCATTC
ACTCCCCCGATCGTGAAGCGCCTGCTGGGCTGGAAGAAGGGCGAGCAGAACGGGCAGGAGGAGAAATGGT
GCGAGAAGGCGGTCAAGAGCCTGGTCAAGAAACTCAAGAAGACGGGGCAGCTGGACGAGCTGGAGAAGGC
CATCACCACGCAGAACGTCAACACCAAGTGCATCACCATCCCCAGGTCCCTGGATGGCCGGTTGCAGGTG
TCCCATCGGAAGGGGCTCCCTCATGTCATCTACTGCCGCCTGTGGCGATGGCCAGACCTGCACAGCCACC
ACGAGCTACGGGCCATGGAGCTGTGTGAGTTCGCCTTCAATATGAAGAAGGACGAGGTCTGCGTGAATCC
CTACCACTACCAGAGAGTAGAGACACCAGTTCTACCTCCTGTGTTGGTGCCACGCCACACAGAGATCCCG
GCCGAGTTCCCCCCACTGGACGACTACAGCCATTCCATCCCCGAAAACACTAACTTCCCCGCAGGCATCG
AGCCCCAGAGCAATATTCCAGAGACCCCACCCCCTGGCTACCTGAGTGAAGATGGAGAAACCAGTGACCA
CCAGATGAACCACAGCATGGACGCAGGTTCTCCAAACCTATCCCCGAATCCGATGTCCCCAGCACATAAT
AACTTGGACCTGCAGCCAGTTACCTACTGCGAGCCGGCCTTCTGGTGCTCCATCTCCTACTACGAGCTGA
ACCAGCGCGTCGGGGAGACATTCCACGCCTCGCAGCCATCCATGACTGTGGATGGCTTCACCGACCCCTC
CAATTCGGAGCGCTTCTGCCTAGGGCTGCTCTCCAATGTCAACAGGAATGCAGCAGTGGAGCTGACACGG
AGACACATCGGAAGAGGCGTGCGGCTCTACTACATCGGAGGGGAGGTCTTCGCAGAGTGCCTCAGTGACA
GCGCTATTTTTGTCCAGTCTCCCAACTGTAACCAGCGCTATGGCTGGCACCCGGCCACCGTCTGCAAGAT
CCCACCAGGATGCAACCTGAAGATCTTCAACAACCAGGAGTTCGCTGCCCTCCTGGCCCAGTCGGTCAAC
CAGGGCTTTGAGGCTGTCTACCAGTTGACCCGAATGTGCACCATCCGCATGAGCTTCGTCAAAGGCTGGG
GAGCGGAGTACAGGAGACAGACTGTGACCAGTACCCCCTGCTGGATTGAGCTGCACCTGAATGGGCCTTT
GCAGTGGCTTGACAAGGTCCTCACCCAGATGGGCTCCCCAAGCATCCGCTGTTCCAGTGTGTCTTAGAGA
GACATCAAGTGCTCTAGAGGATCCCGGGTGGCATCCCTGTGACCCCTCCCCAGTGCCTCTCCTGGCCCTG
GAAGTTGCCACTCCAGTGAACCCAGCTTTCTTGTACAAAGTTGGCATTATAAGAAAGCATTGCTTATCAA
TTTGTTGCAACGAACAGGTCACTATCAGTCAAAATAAAATCATTATTTGCCATCCAGCTGCAGGGCGGCC
GCGATATCCCCTATAGTGAGTCGTATTACATGGTCATAGCTGTTTCCTGGCAGCTCTGGCCCGTGTCTCA
AAATCTCTGATGTTACATTGCACAAGATAAAAATATATCATCATGAACAATAAAACTGTCTGCTTACATA
AACAGTAATACAAGGGGTGTTATGAGCCATATTCAACGGGAAACGTCGAGGCCGCGATTAAATTCCAACA
TGGATGCTGATTTATATGGGTATAAATGGGCTCGCGATAATGTCGGGCAATCAGGTGCGACAATCTATCG
CTTGTATGGGAAGCCCGATGCGCCAGAGTTGTTTCTGAAACATGGCAAAGGTAGCGTTGCCAATGATGTT
ACAGATGAGATGGTCAGACTAAACTGGCTGACGGAATTTATGCCTCTTCCGACCATCAAGCATTTTATCC
GTACTCCTGATGATGCATGGTTACTCACCACTGCGATCCCCGGAAAAACAGCATTCCAGGTATTAGAAGA
ATATCCTGATTCAGGTGAAAATATTGTTGATGCGCTGGCAGTGTTCCTGCGCCGGTTGCATTCGATTCCT
GTTTGTAATTGTCCTTTTAACAGCGATCGCGTATTTCGTCTCGCTCAGGCGCAATCACGAATGAATAACG
GTTTGGTTGATGCGAGTGATTTTGATGACGAGCGTAATGGCTGGCCTGTTGAACAAGTCTGGAAAGAAAT
GCATAAACTTTTGCCATTCTCACCGGATTCAGTCGTCACTCATGGTGATTTCTCACTTGATAACCTTATT
TTTGACGAGGGGAAATTAATAGGTTGTATTGATGTTGGACGAGTCGGAATCGCAGACCGATACCAGGATC
TTGCCATCCTATGGAACTGCCTCGGTGAGTTTTCTCCTTCATTACAGAAACGGCTTTTTCAAAAATATGG
TATTGATAATCCTGATATGAATAAATTGCAGTTTCATTTGATGCTCGATGAGTTTTTCTAATCAGAATTG
GTTAATTGGTTGTAACACTGGCAGAGCATTACGCTGACTTGACGGGACGGCGCAAGCTCATGACCAAAAT
CCCTTAACGTGAGTTACGCGTCGTTCCACTGAGCGTCAGACCCCGTAGAAAAGATCAAAGGATCTTCTTG
AGATCCTTTTTTTCTGCGCGTAATCTGCTGCTTGCAAACAAAAAAACCACCGCTACCAGCGGTGGTTTGT
TTGCCGGATCAAGAGCTACCAACTCTTTTTCCGAAGGTAACTGGCTTCAGCAGAGCGCAGATACCAAATA
CTGTTCTTCTAGTGTAGCCGTAGTTAGGCCACCACTTCAAGAACTCTGTAGCACCGCCTACATACCTCGC
TCTGCTAATCCTGTTACCAGTGGCTGCTGCCAGTGGCGATAAGTCGTGTCTTACCGGGTTGGACTCAAGA
CGATAGTTACCGGATAAGGCGCAGCGGTCGGGCTGAACGGGGGGTTCGTGCACACAGCCCAGCTTGGAGC
GAACGACCTACACCGAACTGAGATACCTACAGCGTGAGCTATGAGAAAGCGCCACGCTTCCCGAAGGGAG
AAAGGCGGACAGGTATCCGGTAAGCGGCAGGGTCGGAACAGGAGAGCGCACGAGGGAGCTTCCAGGGGGA
AACGCCTGGTATCTTTATAGTCCTGTCGGGTTTCGCCACCTCTGACTTGAGCGTCGATTTTTGTGATGCT
CGTCAGGGGGGCGGAGCCTATGGAAAAACGCCAGCAACGCGGCCTTTTTACGGTTCCTGGCCTTTTGCTG
GCCTTTTGCTCACATGTT
